Addgene plasmid #63884: pOTTC809 - pAAV-EF1a-CRTsigpep-GCaMP3-KDEL
Purpose: An AAV packaging vector that expresses ER-retained GCaMP3 under control of the EF1a promoter.
Depositing lab: Brandon Harvey. Depositing organization: National Institute on Drug Abuse (NIDA). Publication: A Low Affinity GCaMP3 Variant (GCaMPer) for Imaging the Endoplasmic Reticulum Calcium Store. Henderson MJ, Baldwin HA, Werley CA, Boccardo S, Whitaker LR, Yan X, Holt GT, Schreiter ER, Looger LL, Cohen AE, Kim DS, Harvey BK. PLoS One. 2015 Oct 9;10(10):e0139273. doi: 10.1371/journal.pone.0139273. eCollection 2015. PONE-D-15-20579 PubMed 26451944.
Backbone
  Vector backbone: pOTTC374 - pAAV EF1a DIO iRFP
  Backbone manufacturer: OTTC/NIDA
  Vector type: AAV
Growth in bacteria
  Bacterial resistance: Ampicillin, 100 μg/mL
  Growth temperature: 30°C
  Growth strain: Stbl3
  Copy number: Low Copy
Gene/Insert
  Gene/Insert name: ER-localized GCaMP3(wt)
  Species: Synthetic
  Promoter: EF1a
  Cloning method: Ligation Independent Cloning
  Sequencing primers: 5′ EF1a_F1; 3′ WPRE_R1
Terms and licenses: Academic/Nonprofit Terms; Industry Terms: Not Available to Industry
How to cite: pOTTC809 - pAAV-EF1a-CRTsigpep-GCaMP3-KDEL was a gift from Brandon Harvey (Addgene plasmid # 63884 ; http://n2t.net/addgene:63884 ; RRID:Addgene_63884)
