[The description below was written by a language model from this plasmid's Addgene catalogue record and pLannotate feature annotations shown in this document.]
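Description:
pOTTC809 - pAAV-EF1a-CRTsigpep-GCaMP3-KDEL is a 6,772 bp adeno-associated virus transfer (packaging) plasmid built on the pOTTC374 pAAV EF1a DIO iRFP backbone. It is designed to express an endoplasmic reticulum-retained version of the genetically encoded calcium indicator GCaMP3. Two AAV2 inverted terminal repeats flank the expression cassette and define the segment that is replicated and packaged into recombinant AAV particles when helper functions are supplied in trans. Outside the ITRs, the bacterial portion carries a ColE1/pUC-type origin, an ampicillin resistance gene (β-lactamase with its own promoter) and an M13/f1-type phage origin. Although the origin is annotated as a high-copy type, the catalogue lists the plasmid as low copy, and the recommended recombination-deficient host is consistent with the known instability of ITRs.

Between the ITRs, the human EF-1α promoter (core promoter plus intron A sequences) drives constitutive expression of the synthetic insert. As the name indicates, the sensor is fused to a calreticulin signal peptide at the N-terminus, which directs it into the ER, and to a C-terminal KDEL motif, which retains it there. The automated annotation labels the sensor coding region as GCaMP6f, most likely because the GCaMP family members are so similar; the catalogue entry identifies it as wild-type GCaMP3. Downstream, a WPRE enhances transcript stability and expression, and a human growth hormone polyadenylation signal terminates the message. Despite its DIO-vector parentage, no recombinase sites are annotated, so expression appears to be Cre-independent. The small SV40 small t antigen, bom and rop fragment hits are probably short residual or spurious matches. The construct is intended for plasmid- or AAV-mediated delivery of an ER-lumen calcium reporter, and it was deposited alongside work on a low-affinity GCaMP3 variant for imaging ER calcium stores.
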