Features (pLannotate 1.2.2; 17 found; start..end, strand, type, name):
      1..141     -  repeat_region  AAV2 ITR: inverted terminal repeat of adeno-associated virus serotype 2 inverted
    169..235     +  CDS            small t antigen (fragment): SV40 (simian virus 40) small t antigen
    261..472     +  promoter       EF-1α core promoter: core promoter for human elongation factor EF-1α
    473..581     +  intron         EF-1α intron A (fragment): intron upstream of the start codon of human EF-1α
   1207..1410    +  intron         EF-1α intron A: truncated intron upstream of the start codon of human EF-1α
   1493..2842    +  CDS            GCaMP6f: improved fluorescent protein-based calcium sensor (Chen et al., 2013)
   2875..2899    +  misc_feature   MCS (fragment): pBluescript multiple cloning site
   2899..3487    +  misc_feature   WPRE: woodchuck hepatitis virus posttranscriptional regulatory element
   3519..3995    +  polyA_signal   hGH poly(A) signal: human growth hormone polyadenylation signal
   4035..4175    +  repeat_region  AAV2 ITR: inverted terminal repeat of adeno-associated virus serotype 2 inverted
   4180..4231    -  misc_feature   bom (fragment): basis of mobility region from pBR322
   4250..4630    +  rep_origin     M13 ori (sequence partly withheld): M13 bacteriophage origin of replication; arrow indicates direction of (+) strand synthesis
   4706..4755    -  misc_feature   bom (fragment): basis of mobility region from pBR322
   4857..4892    -  CDS            rop (fragment): Rop protein, which maintains plasmids at low copy number; rop
   4987..5091    +  promoter       AmpR promoter: bla
   5092..5952    +  CDS            AmpR: β-lactamase; bla; confers resistance to ampicillin, carbenicillin, and related antibiotics
   6123..6711    +  rep_origin     ori: high-copy-number ColE1/pMB1/pBR322/pUC origin of replication
>Addgene plasmid #63884 | pOTTC809 - pAAV-EF1a-CRTsigpep-GCaMP3-KDEL | depositor full sequence | sequence record 128135 | pOTTC809 - pAAV-EF1a-CRTsigpep-GCaMP3-KDEL sequence 6772 bps
CCTGCAGGCAGCTGCGCGCTCGCTCGCTCACTGAGGCCGCCCGGGCAAAGCCCGGGCGTCGGGCGACCTT
TGGTCGCCCGGCCTCAGTGAGCGAGCGAGCGCGCAGAGAGGGAGTGGCCAACTCCATCACTAGGGGTTCC
TGCGGCCGCACGCGTAAGCTTTGCAAAGATGGATAAAGTTTTAAACAGAGAGGAATCTTTGCAGCTAATG
GACCTTCTAGGTCTTGAAAGGAGTGGGAATTGGCTCCGGTGCCCGTCAGTGGGCAGAGCGCACATCGCCC
ACAGTCCCCGAGAAGTTGGGGGGAGGGGTCGGCAATTGAACCGGTGCCTAGAGAAGGTGGCGCGGGGTAA
ACTGGGAAAGTGATGTCGTGTACTGGCTCCGCCTTTTTCCCGAGGGTGGGGGAGAACCGTATATAAGTGC
AGTAGTCGCCGTGAACGTTCTTTTTCGCAACGGGTTTGCCGCCAGAACACAGGTAAGTGCCGTGTGTGGT
TCCCGCGGGCCTGGCCTCTTTACGGGTTATGGCCCTTGCGTGCCTTGAATTACTTCCACTGGCTGCAGTA
CGTGATTCTTGATCCCGAGCTTCGGGTTGGAAGTGGGTGGGAGAGTTCGAGGCCTTGCGCTTAAGGAGCC
CCTTCGCCTCGTGCTTGAGTTGAGGCCTGGCCTGGGCGCTGGGGCCGCCGCGTGCGAATCTGGTGGCACC
TTCGCGCCTGTCTCGCTGCTTTCGATAAGTCTCTAGCCATTTAAAATTTTTGATGACCTGCTGCGACGCT
TTTTTTCTGGCAAGATAGTCTTGTAAATGCGGGCCAAGATCTGCACACTGGTATTTCGGTTTTTGGGGCC
GCGGGCGGCGACGGGGCCCGTGCGTCCCAGCGCACATGTTCGGCGAGGCGGGGCCTGCGAGCGCGGCCAC
CGAGAATCGGACGGGGGTAGTCTCAAGCTGGCCGGCCTGCTCTGGTGCCTGGCCTCGCGCCGCCGTGTAT
CGCCCCGCCCTGGGCGGCAAGGCTGGCCCGGTCGGCACCAGTTGCGTGAGCGGAAAGATGGCCGCTTCCC
GGCCCTGCTGCAGGGAGCTCAAAATGGAGGACGCGGCGCTCGGGAGAGCGGGCGGGTGAGTCACCCACAC
AAAGGAAAAGGGCCTTTCCGTCCTCAGCCGTCGCTTCATGTGACTCCACGGAGTACCGGGCGCCGTCCAG
GCACCTCGATTAGTTCTCGAGCTTTTGGAGTACGTCGTCTTTAGGTTGGGGGGAGGGGTTTTATGCGATG
GAGTTTCCCCACACTGAGTGGGTGGAGACTGAAGTTAGGCCAGCTTGGCACTTGATGTAATTCTCCTTGG
AATTTGCCCTTTTTGAGTTTGGATCTTGGTTCATTCTCAAGCCTCAGACAGTGGTTCAAAGTTTTTTTCT
TCCATTTCAGGTGTCGTGAGGTACCGGATCCGCTAGCCACCATGCTGCTATCCGTGCCGTTGCTGCTCGG
CCTCCTCGGCCTGGCCGTCGCCATGGGTTCTCATCATCATCATCATCATGGTATGGCTAGCATGACTGGT
GGACAGCAAATGGGTCGGGATCTGTACGACGATGACGATAAGGATCTCGCCACCATGGTCGACTCATCAC
GTCGTAAGTGGAATAAGACAGGTCACGCAGTCAGAGCTATAGGTCGGCTGAGCTCACTCGAGAACGTCTA
TATCAAGGCCGACAAGCAGAAGAACGGCATCAAGGCGAACTTCAAGATCCGCCACAACATCGAGGACGGC
GGCGTGCAGCTCGCCTACCACTACCAGCAGAACACCCCCATCGGCGACGGCCCCGTGCTGCTGCCCGACA
ACCACTACCTGAGCGTGCAGTCCAAACTTTCGAAAGACCCCAACGAGAAGCGCGATCACATGGTCCTGCT
GGAGTTCGTGACCGCCGCCGGGATCACTCTCGGCATGGACGAGCTGTACAAGGGCGGTACCGGAGGGAGC
ATGGTGAGCAAGGGCGAGGAGCTGTTCACCGGGGTGGTGCCCATCCTGGTCGAGCTGGACGGCGACGTAA
ACGGCCACAAGTTCAGCGTGTCCGGCGAGGGTGAGGGCGATGCCACCTACGGCAAGCTGACCCTGAAGTT
CATCTGCACCACCGGCAAGCTGCCCGTGCCCTGGCCCACCCTCGTGACCACCCTGACCTACGGCGTGCAG
TGCTTCAGCCGCTACCCCGACCACATGAAGCAGCACGACTTCTTCAAGTCCGCCATGCCCGAAGGCTACA
TCCAGGAGCGCACCATCTTCTTCAAGGACGACGGCAACTACAAGACCCGCGCCGAGGTGAAGTTCGAGGG
CGACACCCTGGTGAACCGCATCGAGCTGAAGGGCATCGACTTCAAGGAGGACGGCAACATCCTGGGGCAC
AAGCTGGAGTACAACACGCGTGACCAACTGACTGAAGAGCAGATCGCAGAATTTAAAGAGGCTTTCTCCC
TATTTGACAAGGACGGGGATGGGACAATAACAACCAAGGAGCTGGGGACGGTGATGCGGTCTCTGGGGCA
GAACCCCACAGAAGCAGAGCTGCAGGACATGATCAATGAAGTAGATGCCGACGGTGACGGCACAATCGAC
TTCCCTGAGTTCCTGACAATGATGGCAAGAAAAATGAAAGACACAGACAGTGAAGAAGAAATTAGAGAAG
CGTTCCGTGTGTTTGATAAGGATGGCAATGGCTACATCAGTGCAGCAGAGCTTCGCCACGTGATGACAAA
CCTTGGAGAGAAGTTAACAGATGAAGAGGTTGATGAAATGATCAGGGAAGCAGACATCGATGGGGATGGT
CAGGTAAACTACGAAGAGTTTGTACAAATGATGACAGCGAAGACAGCAGAAAAAGATGAGTTGTAGGGCG
CGCCGAATTCGATATCAAGCTTATCGATAATCAACCTCTGGATTACAAAATTTGTGAAAGATTGACTGGT
ATTCTTAACTATGTTGCTCCTTTTACGCTATGTGGATACGCTGCTTTAATGCCTTTGTATCATGCTATTG
CTTCCCGTATGGCTTTCATTTTCTCCTCCTTGTATAAATCCTGGTTGCTGTCTCTTTATGAGGAGTTGTG
GCCCGTTGTCAGGCAACGTGGCGTGGTGTGCACTGTGTTTGCTGACGCAACCCCCACTGGTTGGGGCATT
GCCACCACCTGTCAGCTCCTTTCCGGGACTTTCGCTTTCCCCCTCCCTATTGCCACGGCGGAACTCATCG
CCGCCTGCCTTGCCCGCTGCTGGACAGGGGCTCGGCTGTTGGGCACTGACAATTCCGTGGTGTTGTCGGG
GAAATCATCGTCCTTTCCTTGGCTGCTCGCCTATGTTGCCACCTGGATTCTGCGCGGGACGTCCTTCTGC
TACGTCCCTTCGGCCCTCAATCCAGCGGACCTTCCTTCCCGCGGCCTGCTGCCGGCTCTGCGGCCTCTTC
CGCGTCTTCGCCTTCGCCCTCAGACGAGTCGGATCTCCCTTTGGGCCGCCTCCCCGCATCGATACCGAGC
GCTGCTCGAGAGATCTACGGGTGGCATCCCTGTGACCCCTCCCCAGTGCCTCTCCTGGCCCTGGAAGTTG
CCACTCCAGTGCCCACCAGCCTTGTCCTAATAAAATTAAGTTGCATCATTTTGTCTGACTAGGTGTCCTT
CTATAATATTATGGGGTGGAGGGGGGTGGTATGGAGCAAGGGGCAAGTTGGGAAGACAACCTGTAGGGCC
TGCGGGGTCTATTGGGAACCAAGCTGGAGTGCAGTGGCACAATCTTGGCTCACTGCAATCTCCGCCTCCT
GGGTTCAAGCGATTCTCCTGCCTCAGCCTCCCGAGTTGTTGGGATTCCAGGCATGCATGACCAGGCTCAG
CTAATTTTTGTTTTTTTGGTAGAGACGGGGTTTCACCATATTGGCCAGGCTGGTCTCCAACTCCTAATCT
CAGGTGATCTACCCACCTTGGCCTCCCAAATTGCTGGGATTACAGGCGTGAACCACTGCTCCCTTCCCTG
TCCTTCTGATTTTGTAGGTAACCACGTGCGGACCGAGCGGCCGCAGGAACCCCTAGTGATGGAGTTGGCC
ACTCCCTCTCTGCGCGCTCGCTCGCTCACTGAGGCCGGGCGACCAAAGGTCGCCCGACGCCCGGGCTTTG
CCCGGGCGGCCTCAGTGAGCGAGCGAGCGCGCAGCTGCCTGCAGGGGCGCCTGATGCGGTATTTTCTCCT
TACGCATCTGTGCGGTATTTCACACCGCATA
[142 nt withheld, positions 4232-4373]
C
[141 nt withheld, positions 4375-4515]
CCTTTGACGTTGGAGTCCACGTTCTTT
[37 nt withheld, positions 4543-4579]
ACCCTATCTCGGGCTATTCTTTTGATTTATAAGGGATTTTGCCGATTTCGGCCTATTGGTTAAAAAATGA
GCTGATTTAACAAAAATTTAACGCGAATTTTAACAAAATATTAACGTTTACAATTTTATGGTGCACTCTC
AGTACAATCTGCTCTGATGCCGCATAGTTAAGCCAGCCCCGACACCCGCCAACACCCGCTGACGCGCCCT
GACGGGCTTGTCTGCTCCCGGCATCCGCTTACAGACAAGCTGTGACCGTCTCCGGGAGCTGCATGTGTCA
GAGGTTTTCACCGTCATCACCGAAACGCGCGAGACGAAAGGGCCTCGTGATACGCCTATTTTTATAGGTT
AATGTCATGATAATAATGGTTTCTTAGACGTCAGGTGGCACTTTTCGGGGAAATGTGCGCGGAACCCCTA
TTTGTTTATTTTTCTAAATACATTCAAATATGTATCCGCTCATGAGACAATAACCCTGATAAATGCTTCA
ATAATATTGAAAAAGGAAGAGTATGAGTATTCAACATTTCCGTGTCGCCCTTATTCCCTTTTTTGCGGCA
TTTTGCCTTCCTGTTTTTGCTCACCCAGAAACGCTGGTGAAAGTAAAAGATGCTGAAGATCAGTTGGGTG
CACGAGTGGGTTACATCGAACTGGATCTCAACAGCGGTAAGATCCTTGAGAGTTTTCGCCCCGAAGAACG
TTTTCCAATGATGAGCACTTTTAAAGTTCTGCTATGTGGCGCGGTATTATCCCGTATTGACGCCGGGCAA
GAGCAACTCGGTCGCCGCATACACTATTCTCAGAATGACTTGGTTGAGTACTCACCAGTCACAGAAAAGC
ATCTTACGGATGGCATGACAGTAAGAGAATTATGCAGTGCTGCCATAACCATGAGTGATAACACTGCGGC
CAACTTACTTCTGACAACGATCGGAGGACCGAAGGAGCTAACCGCTTTTTTGCACAACATGGGGGATCAT
GTAACTCGCCTTGATCGTTGGGAACCGGAGCTGAATGAAGCCATACCAAACGACGAGCGTGACACCACGA
TGCCTGTAGCAATGGCAACAACGTTGCGCAAACTATTAACTGGCGAACTACTTACTCTAGCTTCCCGGCA
ACAATTAATAGACTGGATGGAGGCGGATAAAGTTGCAGGACCACTTCTGCGCTCGGCCCTTCCGGCTGGC
TGGTTTATTGCTGATAAATCTGGAGCCGGTGAGCGTGGGTCTCGCGGTATCATTGCAGCACTGGGGCCAG
ATGGTAAGCCCTCCCGTATCGTAGTTATCTACACGACGGGGAGTCAGGCAACTATGGATGAACGAAATAG
ACAGATCGCTGAGATAGGTGCCTCACTGATTAAGCATTGGTAACTGTCAGACCAAGTTTACTCATATATA
CTTTAGATTGATTTAAAACTTCATTTTTAATTTAAAAGGATCTAGGTGAAGATCCTTTTTGATAATCTCA
TGACCAAAATCCCTTAACGTGAGTTTTCGTTCCACTGAGCGTCAGACCCCGTAGAAAAGATCAAAGGATC
TTCTTGAGATCCTTTTTTTCTGCGCGTAATCTGCTGCTTGCAAACAAAAAAACCACCGCTACCAGCGGTG
GTTTGTTTGCCGGATCAAGAGCTACCAACTCTTTTTCCGAAGGTAACTGGCTTCAGCAGAGCGCAGATAC
CAAATACTGTCCTTCTAGTGTAGCCGTAGTTAGGCCACCACTTCAAGAACTCTGTAGCACCGCCTACATA
CCTCGCTCTGCTAATCCTGTTACCAGTGGCTGCTGCCAGTGGCGATAAGTCGTGTCTTACCGGGTTGGAC
TCAAGACGATAGTTACCGGATAAGGCGCAGCGGTCGGGCTGAACGGGGGGTTCGTGCACACAGCCCAGCT
TGGAGCGAACGACCTACACCGAACTGAGATACCTACAGCGTGAGCTATGAGAAAGCGCCACGCTTCCCGA
AGGGAGAAAGGCGGACAGGTATCCGGTAAGCGGCAGGGTCGGAACAGGAGAGCGCACGAGGGAGCTTCCA
GGGGGAAACGCCTGGTATCTTTATAGTCCTGTCGGGTTTCGCCACCTCTGACTTGAGCGTCGATTTTTGT
GATGCTCGTCAGGGGGGCGGAGCCTATGGAAAAACGCCAGCAACGCGGCCTTTTTACGGTTCCTGGCCTT
TTGCTGGCCTTTTGCTCACATGT
