>Addgene plasmid #63884 | pOTTC809 - pAAV-EF1a-CRTsigpep-GCaMP3-KDEL | addgene partial sequence | sequence record 131508 | EF1a-F 5'-TCAAGCCTCAGACAGTGGTTC-3'
GTGTCGTGAGGTACCGGATCCGCTAGCCACCATGCTGCTATCCGTGCCGTTGCTGCTCGGCCTCCTCGGC
CTGGCCGTCGCCATGGGTTCTCATCATCATCATCATCATGGTATGGCTAGCATGACTGGTGGACAGCAAA
TGGGTCGGGATCTGTACGACGATGACGATAAGGATCTCGCCACCATGGTCGACTCATCACGTCGTAAGTG
GAATAAGACAGGTCACGCAGTCAGAGCTATAGGTCGGCTGAGCTCACTCGAGAACGTCTATATCAAGGCC
GACAAGCAGAAGAACGGCATCAAGGCGAACTTCAAGATCCGCCACAACATCGAGGACGGCGGCGTGCAGC
TCGCCTACCACTACCAGCAGAACACCCCCATCGGCGACGGCCCCGTGCTGCTGCCCGACAACCACTACCT
GAGCGTGCAGTCCAAACTTTCGAAAGACCCCAACGAGAAGCGCGATCACATGGTCCTGCTGGAGTTCGTG
ACCGCCGCCGGGATCACTCTCGGCATGGACGAGCTGTACAAGGGCGGTACCGGAGGGAGCATGGTGAGCA
AGGGCGAGGAGCTGTTCACCGGGGTGGTGCCCATCCTGGTCGAGCTGGACGGCGACGTAAACGGCCACAA
GTTCAGCGTGTCCGGCGAGGGTGAGGGCGATGCCACCTACGGCAAGCTGACCCTGAAGTTCATCTGCACC
ACCGGCAAGCTGCCCGTGCCCTGGCCCACCCTCGTGACCACCCTGACCTACGGCGTGCAGTGCTTCAGCC
GCTACCCCGACCACATGAAGCAGCACGACTTCTTCAAGTCCGCCATGCCCGAAGGCTACATCCAGGAGCG
CACCATCTTCTTCAAGGACGACGGCAACTACAAGACCCGCGCCGAGGTGAAGTTCGAGGGCGACACCCTG
GTGAACCGCATCGAGCTGAAGGGCATCGACTTCAAGGAGGACGGCAACATCCTGGGGCAC
