>Addgene plasmid #63884 | pOTTC809 - pAAV-EF1a-CRTsigpep-GCaMP3-KDEL | addgene partial sequence | sequence record 131509 | WPRE-R 5'-CATAGCGTAAAAGGAGCAACA-3'
ATCTTTCACAAATTTTGTAATCCAGAGGTTGATTATCGATAAGCTTGATATCGAATTCGGCGCGCCCTAC
AACTCATCTTTTTCTGCTGTCTTCGCTGTCATCATTTGTACAAACTCTTCGTAGTTTACCTGACCATCCC
CATCGATGTCTGCTTCCCTGATCATTTCATCAACCTCTTCATCTGTTAACTTCTCTCCAAGGTTTGTCAT
CACGTGGCGAAGCTCTGCTGCACTGATGTAGCCATTGCCATCCTTATCAAACACACGGAACGCTTCTCTA
ATTTCTTCTTCACTGTCTGTGTCTTTCATTTTTCTTGCCATCATTGTCAGGAACTCAGGGAAGTCGATTG
TGCCGTCACCGTCGGCATCTACTTCATTGATCATGTCCTGCAGCTCTGCTTCTGTGGGGTTCTGCCCCAG
AGACCGCATCACCGTCCCCAGCTCCTTGGTTGTTATTGTCCCATCCCCGTCCTTGTCAAATAGGGAGAAA
GCCTCTTTAAATTCTGCGATCTGCTCTTCAGTCAGTTGGTCACGCGTGTTGTACTCCAGCTTGTGCCCCA
GGATGTTGCCGTCCTCCTTGAAGTCGATGCCCTTCAGCTCGATGCGGTTCACCAGGGTGTCGCCCTCGAA
CTTCACCTCGGCGCGGGTCTTGTAGTTGCCGTCGTCCTTGAAGAAGATGGTGCGCTCCTGGATGTAGCCT
TCGGGCATGGCGGACTTGAAGAAGTCGTGCTGCTTCATGTGGTCGGGGTAGCGGCTGAAGCACTGCACGC
CGTAGGTCAGGGTGGTCACGAGGGTGGGCCAGGGCACGGGCAGCTTGCCGGTGGTGCAGATGAACTTCAG
GGTCAGCTTGCCGTAGGTGGCATCGCCCTCACCCTCGCCGGACACGCTGAACTTG
